Addgene plasmid #118087: p5-79
Purpose: N-29-1 split N-terminal T7 RNAP variant-GGSGSGSS-FRB expression plasmid
Depositing lab: Bryan Dickinson. Depositing organization: University of Chicago. Publication: Evolution of a split RNA polymerase as a versatile biosensor platform. Pu J, Zinkus-Boltz J, Dickinson BC. Nat Chem Biol. 2017 Apr;13(4):432-438. doi: 10.1038/nchembio.2299. Epub 2017 Feb 13. PubMed 28192413.
Backbone
  Vector backbone: custom
  Total vector size (bp): 3285
  Vector type: Synthetic Biology
Growth in bacteria
  Bacterial resistance: Spectinomycin, 50 μg/mL
  Growth temperature: 37°C
  Growth strain: DH5alpha
  Copy number: Unknown
Gene/Insert
  Gene/Insert name: N-29-1 split N-terminal T7 RNAP variant-GGSGSGSS-FRB expression plasmid
  Cloning method: Gibson Cloning
  Sequencing primers: 5′ CTTTGCGTTTCTTTTATATGTTGCCACCTTT; 3′ taaacaactaacggacaattctacctaG
Terms and licenses: Academic/Nonprofit Terms; Industry Terms: Not Available to Industry
How to cite: p5-79 was a gift from Bryan Dickinson (Addgene plasmid # 118087 ; http://n2t.net/addgene:118087 ; RRID:Addgene_118087)
