[The description below was written by a language model from this plasmid's Addgene catalogue record and pLannotate feature annotations shown in this document.]
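Description:
p5-79 is a small (about 3.3 kb) custom bacterial expression plasmid from a synthetic biology toolkit built around a split T7 RNA polymerase biosensor. It is maintained in E. coli on the medium-copy p15A origin, which is compatible with ColE1-type plasmids and so allows co-transformation with partner constructs. Selection is by spectinomycin through a full-length aadA gene. The annotation also picks up a short RSF origin fragment and a partial β-lactamase fragment. These appear to be backbone remnants rather than functional elements, and the record lists only spectinomycin resistance.

The payload is a fusion protein in which the "N-29-1" evolved variant of the N-terminal fragment of T7 RNA polymerase is joined through a short flexible GGSGSGSS linker to FRB, the rapamycin-binding domain. The feature table shows this as a roughly 540 bp T7 RNAP fragment followed by a roughly 280 bp segment. The annotation tool matched that second segment to the homologous region of yeast TOR2, but the record does not state which species the FRB domain comes from. An rrnB T1 terminator lies upstream of the coding region, presumably insulating it from read-through. No promoter driving the fusion is annotated or stated. Short fragments of M13 gene III and gene VI follow the insert, probably vestiges of the phage-derived sequence context used in constructing these vectors.

In a split-polymerase system, the N-terminal fragment is inactive alone and needs proximity-driven assembly with the C-terminal fragment to transcribe from a T7 promoter. FRB classically dimerises with FKBP in the presence of rapamycin, so this plasmid would plausibly be paired with a construct expressing a complementary FKBP-fused half and a T7-driven reporter, although the record does not describe those partners.
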