Features (pLannotate 1.2.2; 9 found; start..end, strand, type, name):
     73..128     -  rep_origin     RSF ori (fragment): Plasmids containing the RSF 1030 origin of replication can be propagated in E. coli cells that contain additional plasmids with compatible origins.
    216..761     -  rep_origin     p15A ori: Plasmids containing the medium-copy-number p15A origin of replication can be propagated in E. coli cells that contain a second plasmid with the ColE1 origin.
    927..1116    -  CDS            bla(M) (fragment): β-lactamase lacking the signal sequence; bla(M); allows cytosolic expression of β-lactamase
   1318..1362    +  terminator     rrnB T1 terminator: transcription terminator T1 from the E. coli rrnB gene
   1415..1951    +  CDS            RPOL_BPT7 (fragment): Experimental evidence at protein level: Swiss-Prot protein existence level 1. Highly processive DNA-dependent RNA polymerase that catalyzes the transcription of class II and class III viral genes. Recognizes a specific promoter sequence and enters first into an 'abortive phase' where very short transcripts are synthesized and released before proceeding to the processive transcription of long RNA chains. Unwinds the double-stranded DNA to expose the coding strand for templating. Participates in the initiation of viral DNA replication presumably by making primers accessible to the DNA polymerase
   1976..2254    +  CDS            TOR2 (fragment): TOR2_YEAST - Also known as DRR2, TSC14. Experimental evidence at protein level: Swiss-Prot protein existence level 1. Phosphatidylinositol 3-kinase homolog, component of both TORC1 and TORC2. TORC1 regulates multiple cellular processes to control cell growth in response to environmental signals. Nutrient limitation and environmental stress signals cause inactivation of TORC1. Active TORC1 positively controls ribosome biogenesis via control of rRNA, ribosomal protein and tRNA gene expression, and rRNA processing. TORC1 positively controls protein biosynthesis by regulation of mRNA stability, tr
   2275..2454    +  CDS            M13 gene III (fragment) (sequence partly withheld): pIII; III; minor coat protein
   2457..2481    +  CDS            M13 gene VI (fragment) (sequence withheld): pVI; VI; minor coat protein
   2497..3285    +  CDS            aadA: S3AD_ECOLX - Experimental evidence at protein level: Swiss-Prot protein existence level 1. Mediates bacterial resistance to the antibiotics streptomycin and spectinomycin. From Escherichia coli.
>Addgene plasmid #118087 | p5-79 | addgene full sequence | sequence record 229028 | Addgene NGS Result
ACGGATCGCTTCATGTGGCAGGAGAAAAAAGACTGCACCGGTGCGTCAGCAGAATATGTGATACAGGATA
TATTCCGCTTCCTCGCTCACTGACTCGCTACGCTCGGTCGTTCGACTGCGGCGAGCGGAAATGGCTTACG
AACGGGGCGGAGATTTCCTGGAAGATGCCAGGAAGATACTTAACAGGGAAGTGAGAGGGCCGCGGCAAAG
CCGTTTTTCCATAGGCTCCGCCCCCCTGACAAGCATCACGAAATCTGACGCTCAAATCAGTGGTGGCGAA
ACCCGACAGGACTATAAAGATACCAGGCGTTTCCCCCTGGCGGCTCCCTCGTGCGCTCTCCTGTTCCTGC
CTTTCGGTTTACCGGTGTCATTCCGCTGTTATGGCCGCGTTTGTCTCATTCCACGCCTGACACTCAGTTC
CGGGTAGGCAGTTCGCTCCAAGCTGGACTGTATGCACGAACCCCCCGTTCAGTCCGACCGCTGCGCCTTA
TCCGGTAACTATCGTCTTGAGTCCAACCCGGAAAGACATGCAAAAGCACCACTGGCAGCAGCCACTGGTA
ATTGATTTAGAGGAGTTAGTCTTGAAGTCATGCGCCGGTTAAGGCTAAACTGAAAGGACAAGTTTTGGTG
ACTGCGCTCCTCCAAGCCAGTTACCTCGGTTCAAAGAGTTGGTAGCTCAGAGAACCTTCGAAAAACCGCC
CTGCAAGGCGGTTTTTTCGTTTTCAGAGCAAGAGATTACGCGCAGACCAAAACGATCTCAAGAAGATCAT
CTTATTAAGGGGTCTGACGCTCAGTGGAACGAAAACTCACGTTAAGGGATTTTGGTCATGAGATTATCAA
AAAGGATCTTCACCTAGATCCTTTTAAATTAAAAATGAAGTTTTAAATCAATCTAAAGTATATATGAGTA
AACTTGGTCTGACAGTTACCAATGCTTAATCAGTGAGGCACCTATCTCAGCGATCTGTCTATTTCGTTCA
TCCATAGTTGCCTGACTCCCCGTCGTGTAGATAACTACGATACGGGAGGGCTTACCATCTGGCCCCAGTG
CTGCAATGATACCGCGAGACCCACGCTCACCGGCTCCAGATTTATCAGCAATAAACCAGCCAGCCGATTC
GAGCTCGCCCGGGGATCGACCAGTTGGTGATTTTGAACTTTTGCTTTGCCACGGAACGGTCTGCGTTGTC
GGGAAGATGCGTGATCTGATCCTTCAACTCAGCAAAAGTTCGATTTATTCAACAAAGCCGCCGTCCCGTC
AAGTCAGCGTAATGCTCTGCCAGTGTTACAACCAATTAACCAATTCTGATTTCCGGTCAAATAAAACGAA
AGGCTCAGTCGAAAGACTGGGCCTTTCGTTTTCTAAACAACTAACGGACAATTCTACCTAGGATCCCTCG
AAAGGAAAAAAAAAATGAACACGATTAACATCGCTAAGAACGACTTCTCTGACATCGAACTGGCTGCTAT
CCCGTTCAACACTCTGGCTGACCATTACGGTGAGCGTTCAGCTCGCGGACAGTTGGCCCTTGAGCATGAG
TCTTACGAGATGGGTGAAGCACGCTTCCGCAAGATGTTTGAGCGTCAACTTAAAGCTGGTGAGGTTGCGG
ATAACGCTGCCGCCAAGCCTCTCATCACTACCCTACTCCCTAAGATGATTGCCCGCATCAACGACTGGTT
TGAGGAAGTGAAAGCTAAGCGCGGCAGGCGCCCGACAGCCTTCCAGTTCCTAAAAGAAATCAAGCCGGAA
GCCGTAGCGTACATCACCATTAAGACCTCTCTGGCTTGCCTAACCAGTGCTGACAATACAACCGTTCAGG
CTGTAGCAAGCGCAATCGGTCGGACCATTGAGGACGAGGCTCGCTTCGGTCGTATCCGTGACCTTGAAGC
TAAGCACTTCAAGAAAAACGTTGAGGAACAACTCAACAAGCGCGTAGGGCACGTCTACAAGGGTGGCTCT
GGCTCTGGCTCGAGCGCCGTGTTATGGCACGAACAGTGGTATGAGGGTTTGGATGACGCATCGCGCCAGT
TCTTCGGAGAACATAACACCGAAAAAATGTTTGCGGCACTGGAACCTCTTTATGAGATGCTTAAACGTGG
GCCTGAAACGTTGCGTGAGATTTCTTTTCAGAACTCATTTGGGCGTGATTTGAACGATGCCTACGAATGG
CTGATGAATTACAAAAAGTCGAAAGATGTATCTAACCTGAATCAAGCATGGGATATTTACTATAATGTCT
TTCGTAAAATCGGCTAATGGAGATTTTCAACATGCTCCCTCAATCGGTTGAATGTCGCCCTTTTGTCTTT
GGCGCTGGTAAACCATATGAA
[86 nt withheld, positions 2332-2417]
T
[63 nt withheld, positions 2419-2481]
AGAAAAAGGAAGAGTATGAGGGAAGCGGTGATCGCCGAAGTATCGACTCAACTATCAGAGGTAGTTGGCG
TCATCGAGCGCCATCTCGAACCGACGTTGCTGGCCGTACATTTGTACGGCTCCGCAGTGGATGGCGGCCT
GAAGCCACACAGTGATATTGATTTGCTGGTTACGGTGACCGTAAGGCTTGATGAAACAACGCGGCGAGCT
TTGATCAACGACCTTTTGGAAACTTCGGCTTCCCCTGGAGAGAGCGAGATTCTCCGCGCTGTAGAAGTCA
CCATTGTTGTGCACGACGACATCATTCCGTGGCGTTATCCAGCTAAGCGCGAACTGCAATTTGGAGAATG
GCAGCGCAATGACATTCTTGCAGGTATCTTCGAGCCAGCCACGATCGACATTGATCTGGCTATCTTGCTG
ACAAAAGCAAGAGAACATAGCGTTGCCTTGGTAGGTCCAGCGGCGGAGGAACTCTTTGATCCGGTTCCTG
AACAGGATCTATTTGAGGCGCTAAATGAAACCTTAACGCTATGGAACTCGCCGCCCGACTGGGCTGGCGA
TGAGCGAAATGTAGTGCTTACGTTGTCCCGCATTTGGTACAGCGCAGTAACCGGCAAAATCGCGCCGAAG
GATGTCGCTGCCGACTGGGCAATGGAGCGCCTGCCGGCCCAGTATCAGCCCGTCATACTTGAAGCTAGAC
AGGCTTATCTTGGACAAGAAGAAGATCGCTTGGCCTCGCGCGCAGATCAGTTGGAAGAATTTGTCCACTA
CGTGAAAGGCGAGATCACCAAGGTAGTCGGCAAA
